Addgene plasmid #17132: M78 pIRESpuro-CBP-2xTEV-StrepTag
Purpose: (Empty Backbone)
Depositing lab: Randall Moon. Depositing organization: University of Washington. Publication: The KLHL12-Cullin-3 ubiquitin ligase negatively regulates the Wnt-beta-catenin pathway by targeting Dishevelled for degradation. Angers S, Thorpe CJ, Biechele TL, Goldenberg SJ, Zheng N, MacCoss MJ, Moon RT. Nat Cell Biol. 2006 Apr . 8(4):348-57. 10.1038/ncb1381 PubMed 16547521.
Backbone
  Vector backbone: pIRESpuro-CBP-2xTEV-StrepTag
  Backbone manufacturer: Moon Lab
  Backbone size (bp): 5474
  Vector type: Mammalian Expression
  Selectable markers: Puromycin
Growth in bacteria
  Bacterial resistance: Ampicillin, 100 μg/mL
  Growth temperature: 37°C
  Growth strain: DH5alpha
  Copy number: Unknown
Gene/Insert
  Gene/Insert name: None
  Tag / fusion protein: CBP (C terminal on backbone); 2xTEV (C terminal on backbone); Streptavidin (C terminal on backbone)
  Cloning method: Restriction Enzyme
  Sequencing primers: 5′ T7
Terms and licenses: Academic/Nonprofit Terms; Industry Terms: Not Available to Industry
Depositor comments: pIRESpuro-CBP-2xTEV-StrepTag. C-terminal pGLUE. Nature Cell Biology 8, 348 - 357 (2006)
How to cite: M78 pIRESpuro-CBP-2xTEV-StrepTag was a gift from Randall Moon (Addgene plasmid # 17132 ; http://n2t.net/addgene:17132 ; RRID:Addgene_17132)
