[The description below was written by a language model from this plasmid's Addgene catalogue record and pLannotate feature annotations shown in this document.]
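Description:
M78 pIRESpuro-CBP-2xTEV-StrepTag is an empty mammalian expression backbone of 5,474 bp, described by the depositor as the C-terminal version of the "pGLUE" tandem affinity tagging vector. It is propagated in E. coli through a high-copy ColE1/pUC-type origin with ampicillin selection (AmpR under its own bla promoter). Selection in mammalian cells is with puromycin. No insert is present; a gene of interest is introduced by restriction cloning so that the tag module already on the backbone is fused to its C terminus.

Expression is driven by the human CMV immediate early enhancer and promoter, followed by a T7 promoter that also serves as the 5′ sequencing primer site. Downstream lies the tag cassette. The annotation software labels a short fragment as MYLK2, which most likely corresponds to the calmodulin-binding peptide (CBP) listed in the catalogue, since that tag is derived from a myosin light chain kinase. It is followed by a streptavidin-binding peptide (SBP), the element the catalogue calls the Strep/streptavidin tag. The two TEV protease cleavage sites named in the record are not annotated separately, but the gap between CBP and SBP would fit their position. After the tags come a chimeric intron, an EMCV IRES and the puromycin N-acetyltransferase gene, terminated by the bGH polyadenylation signal. The tagged protein and the resistance marker are therefore translated from a single bicistronic transcript, which links drug-resistant survival to expression of the fusion. This design suits the generation of stable cell pools and two-step affinity purification of protein complexes on streptavidin and calmodulin resins. The associated publication concerns a ubiquitin ligase that regulates Wnt signalling, though the record does not spell out how the vector was used there.
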