Features (pLannotate 1.2.2; 21 found; start..end, strand, type, name):
     36..80      -  misc_feature   bom (fragment): basis of mobility region from pBR322
    235..614     +  enhancer       CMV enhancer: human cytomegalovirus immediate early enhancer
    615..818     +  promoter       CMV promoter: human cytomegalovirus (CMV) immediate early promoter
    814..847     +  LTR            5' LTR (truncated) (fragment): truncated 5' long terminal repeat (LTR) from HIV-1
    863..881     +  promoter       T7 promoter: promoter for bacteriophage T7 RNA polymerase
    963..1043    +  CDS            MYLK2 (fragment): MYLK2_HUMAN - Experimental evidence at protein level: Swiss-Prot protein existence level 1. Implicated in the level of global muscle contraction and cardiac function. Phosphorylates a specific serine in the N-terminus of a myosin light chain. From Homo sapiens (Human).
   1149..1262    +  CDS            SBP: streptavidin-binding peptide selected from a peptide library; binds streptavidin with nanomolar affinity (Keefe et al., 2001)
   1333..1562    +  intron         chimeric intron: chimera between introns from adenovirus and immunoglobulin heavy chain genes
   1731..2193    +  misc_feature   IRES: internal ribosome entry site (IRES) of the encephalomyocarditis virus (EMCV)
   2226..2825    +  CDS            PuroR: puromycin N-acetyltransferase; pac from Streptomyces; confers resistance to puromycin
   2875..2940    +  CDS            dmpM (fragment): DMPM_STRAD - Protein inferred from homology: Swiss-Prot protein existence level 3. From Streptomyces alboniger.
   2967..3191    +  polyA_signal   bGH poly(A) signal: bovine growth hormone polyadenylation signal
   3195..3216    +  promoter       SV40 promoter (fragment): SV40 enhancer and early promoter
   3226..3277    +  polyA_signal   SV40 poly(A) signal (fragment): SV40 polyadenylation signal
   3341..3357    -  protein_bind   lac operator: The lac repressor binds to the lac operator to inhibit transcription in E. coli. This inhibition can be relieved by adding lactose or isopropyl-β-D-thiogalactopyranoside (IPTG). lac repressor encoded by lacI
   3365..3395    -  promoter       lac promoter: promoter for the E. coli lac operon
   3410..3431    -  protein_bind   CAP binding site: CAP binding activates transcription in the presence of cAMP. E. coli catabolite activator protein
   3444..3536    -  CDS            lacI (fragment): lac repressor; lacI; The lac repressor binds to the lac operator to inhibit transcription in E. coli. This inhibition can be relieved by adding lactose or isopropyl-β-D-thiogalactopyranoside (IPTG).
   3719..4307    -  rep_origin     ori: high-copy-number ColE1/pMB1/pBR322/pUC origin of replication
   4478..5338    -  CDS            AmpR: β-lactamase; bla; confers resistance to ampicillin, carbenicillin, and related antibiotics
   5339..5443    -  promoter       AmpR promoter: bla
>Addgene plasmid #17132 | M78 pIRESpuro-CBP-2xTEV-StrepTag | depositor full sequence | sequence record 8536 | Author sequence
GACGGATCGGGAGATCTCCCGATCCCCTATGGTCGACTCTCAGTACAATCTGCTCTGATGCCGCATAGTT
AAGCCAGTATCTGCTCCCTGCTTGTGTGTTGGAGGTCGCTGAGTAGTGCGCGAGCAAAATTTAAGCTACA
ACAAGGCAAGGCTTGACCGACAATTGCATGAAGAATCTGCTTAGGGTTAGGCGTTTTGCGCTGCTTCGCG
ATGTACGGGCCAGATATACGCGTTGACATTGATTATTGACTAGTTATTAATAGTAATCAATTACGGGGTC
ATTAGTTCATAGCCCATATATGGAGTTCCGCGTTACATAACTTACGGTAAATGGCCCGCCTGGCTGACCG
CCCAACGACCCCCGCCCATTGACGTCAATAATGACGTATGTTCCCATAGTAACGCCAATAGGGACTTTCC
ATTGACGTCAATGGGTGGACTATTTACGGTAAACTGCCCACTTGGCAGTACATCAAGTGTATCATATGCC
AAGTACGCCCCCTATTGACGTCAATGACGGTAAATGGCCCGCCTGGCATTATGCCCAGTACATGACCTTA
TGGGACTTTCCTACTTGGCAGTACATCTACGTATTAGTCATCGCTATTACCATGGTGATGCGGTTTTGGC
AGTACATCAATGGGCGTGGATAGCGGTTTGACTCACGGGGATTTCCAAGTCTCCACCCCATTGACGTCAA
TGGGAGTTTGTTTTGGCACCAAAATCAACGGGACTTTCCAAAATGTCGTAACAACTCCGCCCCATTGACG
CAAATGGGCGGTAGGCGTGTACGGTGGGAGGTCTATATAAGCAGAGCTCTCTGGCTAACTAGAGAACCCA
CTGCTTACTGGCTTATCGAAATTAATACGACTCACTATAGGGAGACCCAAGCTTGGTACCGAGCTCGGAT
CGATATCTGCGGCCGCGTCGACGGAATTCGCCCTTTTCGGCGCGCCTGTACAAAGCGGCGGTGGAAGAAG
AACTTCATCGCCGTGAGCGCCGCCAACCGGTTCAAGAAGATCAGCAGCAGCGGCGCCCTGATCGATGGCG
GCAGCGGCCCCGGCGGCGAGAACCTGTACTTCCAGGGCGCCATCCCCACCACCGAGAACCTGTACTTCCA
GAGCGGCGGCGGCAGCGGCCCCGGCGGCATGGACGAGAAGACCACCGGCTGGCGGGGCGGCCACGTGGTG
GAGGGCCTGGCCGGCGAGCTGGAGCAGCTGCGGGCCCGGCTGGAGCACCACCCCCAGGGCCAGCGGGAGC
CCTAGGGATCCACTAGTAACGGCCGCCAGTGTGCTGGAATTAATTCGCTGTCTGCGAGGGCCAGCTGTTG
GGGTGAGTACTCCCTCTCAAAAGCGGGCATGACTTCTGCGCTAAGATTGTCAGTTTCCAAAAACGAGGAG
GATTTGATATTCACCTGGCCCGCGGTGATGCCTTTGAGGGTGGCCGCGTCCATCTGGTCAGAAAAGACAA
TCTTTTTGTTGTCAAGCTTGAGGTGTGGCAGGCTTGAGATCTGGCCATACACTTGAGTGACAATGACATC
CACTTTGCCTTTCTCTCCACAGGTGTCCACTCCCAGGTCCAACTGCAGGTCGAGCATGCATCTAGGGCGG
CCAATTCCGCCCCTCTCCCTCCCCCCCCCCTAACGTTACTGGCCGAAGCCGCTTGGAATAAGGCCGGTGT
GCGTTTGTCTATATGTGATTTTCCACCATATTGCCGTCTTTTGGCAATGTGAGGGCCCGGAAACCTGGCC
CTGTCTTCTTGACGAGCATTCCTAGGGGTCTTTCCCCTCTCGCCAAAGGAATGCAAGGTCTGTTGAATGT
CGTGAAGGAAGCAGTTCCTCTGGAAGCTTCTTGAAGACAAACAACGTCTGTAGCGACCCTTTGCAGGCAG
CGGAACCCCCCACCTGGCGACAGGTGCCTCTGCGGCCAAAAGCCACGTGTATAAGATACACCTGCAAAGG
CGGCACAACCCCAGTGCCACGTTGTGAGTTGGATAGTTGTGGAAAGAGTCAAATGGCTCTCCTCAAGCGT
ATTCAACAAGGGGCTGAAGGATGCCCAGAAGGTACCCCATTGTATGGGATCTGATCTGGGGCCTCGGTGC
ACATGCTTTACATGTGTTTAGTCGAGGTTAAAAAAACGTCTAGGCCCCCCGAACCACGGGGACGTGGTTT
TCCTTTGAAAAACACGATGATAAGCTTGCCACAACCCACAAGGAGACGACCTTCCATGACCGAGTACAAG
CCCACGGTGCGCCTCGCCACCCGCGACGACGTCCCCCGGGCCGTACGCACCCTCGCCGCCGCGTTCGCCG
ACTACCCCGCCACGCGCCACACCGTCGACCCGGACCGCCACATCGAGCGGGTCACCGAGCTGCAAGAACT
CTTCCTCACGCGCGTCGGGCTCGACATCGGCAAGGTGTGGGTCGCGGACGACGGCGCCGCGGTGGCGGTC
TGGACCACGCCGGAGAGCGTCGAAGCGGGGGCGGTGTTCGCCGAGATCGGCCCGCGCATGGCCGAGTTGA
GCGGTTCCCGGCTGGCCGCGCAGCAACAGATGGAAGGCCTCCTGGCGCCGCACCGGCCCAAGGAGCCCGC
GTGGTTCCTGGCCACCGTCGGCGTCTCGCCCGACCACCAGGGCAAGGGTCTGGGCAGCGCCGTCGTGCTC
CCCGGAGTGGAGGCGGCCGAGCGCGCCGGGGTGCCCGCCTTCCTGGAGACCTCCGCGCCCCGCAACCTCC
CCTTCTACGAGCGGCTCGGCTTCACCGTCACCGCCGACGTCGAGTGCCCGAAGGACCGCGCGACCTGGTG
CATGACCCGCAAGCCCGGTGCCTGACGCCCGCCCCACGACCCGCAGCGCCCGACCGAAAGGAGCGCACGA
CCCCATGGCTCCGACCGAAGCCGACCCGGGCGGCCCCGCCGACCCCGCACCCGCCCCCGAGGCCCACCGA
CTCTAGAGCTCGCTGATCAGCCTCGACTGTGCCTTCTAGTTGCCAGCCATCTGTTGTTTGCCCCTCCCCC
GTGCCTTCCTTGACCCTGGAAGGTGCCACTCCCACTGTCCTTTCCTAATAAAATGAGGAAATTGCATCGC
ATTGTCTGAGTAGGTGTCATTCTATTCTGGGGGGTGGGGTGGGGCAGGACAGCAAGGGGGAGGATTGGGA
AGACAATAGCAGGCATGCTGGGGATGCGGTGGGCTCTATGGCTTCTGAGGCGGAAAGAACCAGCTGGGGC
TCGAGTGCATTCTAGTTGTGGTTTGTCCAAACTCATCAATGTATCTTATCATGTCTGTATACCGTCGACC
TCTAGCTAGAGCTTGGCGTAATCATGGTCATAGCTGTTTCCTGTGTGAAATTGTTATCCGCTCACAATTC
CACACAACATACGAGCCGGAAGCATAAAGTGTAAAGCCTGGGGTGCCTAATGAGTGAGCTAACTCACATT
AATTGCGTTGCGCTCACTGCCCGCTTTCCAGTCGGGAAACCTGTCGTGCCAGCTGCATTAATGAATCGGC
CAACGCGCGGGGAGAGGCGGTTTGCGTATTGGGCGCTCTTCCGCTTCCTCGCTCACTGACTCGCTGCGCT
CGGTCGTTCGGCTGCGGCGAGCGGTATCAGCTCACTCAAAGGCGGTAATACGGTTATCCACAGAATCAGG
GGATAACGCAGGAAAGAACATGTGAGCAAAAGGCCAGCAAAAGGCCAGGAACCGTAAAAAGGCCGCGTTG
CTGGCGTTTTTCCATAGGCTCCGCCCCCCTGACGAGCATCACAAAAATCGACGCTCAAGTCAGAGGTGGC
GAAACCCGACAGGACTATAAAGATACCAGGCGTTTCCCCCTGGAAGCTCCCTCGTGCGCTCTCCTGTTCC
GACCCTGCCGCTTACCGGATACCTGTCCGCCTTTCTCCCTTCGGGAAGCGTGGCGCTTTCTCAATGCTCA
CGCTGTAGGTATCTCAGTTCGGTGTAGGTCGTTCGCTCCAAGCTGGGCTGTGTGCACGAACCCCCCGTTC
AGCCCGACCGCTGCGCCTTATCCGGTAACTATCGTCTTGAGTCCAACCCGGTAAGACACGACTTATCGCC
ACTGGCAGCAGCCACTGGTAACAGGATTAGCAGAGCGAGGTATGTAGGCGGTGCTACAGAGTTCTTGAAG
TGGTGGCCTAACTACGGCTACACTAGAAGGACAGTATTTGGTATCTGCGCTCTGCTGAAGCCAGTTACCT
TCGGAAAAAGAGTTGGTAGCTCTTGATCCGGCAAACAAACCACCGCTGGTAGCGGTGGTTTTTTTGTTTG
CAAGCAGCAGATTACGCGCAGAAAAAAAGGATCTCAAGAAGATCCTTTGATCTTTTCTACGGGGTCTGAC
GCTCAGTGGAACGAAAACTCACGTTAAGGGATTTTGGTCATGAGATTATCAAAAAGGATCTTCACCTAGA
TCCTTTTAAATTAAAAATGAAGTTTTAAATCAATCTAAAGTATATATGAGTAAACTTGGTCTGACAGTTA
CCAATGCTTAATCAGTGAGGCACCTATCTCAGCGATCTGTCTATTTCGTTCATCCATAGTTGCCTGACTC
CCCGTCGTGTAGATAACTACGATACGGGAGGGCTTACCATCTGGCCCCAGTGCTGCAATGATACCGCGAG
ACCCACGCTCACCGGCTCCAGATTTATCAGCAATAAACCAGCCAGCCGGAAGGGCCGAGCGCAGAAGTGG
TCCTGCAACTTTATCCGCCTCCATCCAGTCTATTAATTGTTGCCGGGAAGCTAGAGTAAGTAGTTCGCCA
GTTAATAGTTTGCGCAACGTTGTTGCCATTGCTACAGGCATCGTGGTGTCACGCTCGTCGTTTGGTATGG
CTTCATTCAGCTCCGGTTCCCAACGATCAAGGCGAGTTACATGATCCCCCATGTTGTGCAAAAAAGCGGT
TAGCTCCTTCGGTCCTCCGATCGTTGTCAGAAGTAAGTTGGCCGCAGTGTTATCACTCATGGTTATGGCA
GCACTGCATAATTCTCTTACTGTCATGCCATCCGTAAGATGCTTTTCTGTGACTGGTGAGTACTCAACCA
AGTCATTCTGAGAATAGTGTATGCGGCGACCGAGTTGCTCTTGCCCGGCGTCAATACGGGATAATACCGC
GCCACATAGCAGAACTTTAAAAGTGCTCATCATTGGAAAACGTTCTTCGGGGCGAAAACTCTCAAGGATC
TTACCGCTGTTGAGATCCAGTTCGATGTAACCCACTCGTGCACCCAACTGATCTTCAGCATCTTTTACTT
TCACCAGCGTTTCTGGGTGAGCAAAAACAGGAAGGCAAAATGCCGCAAAAAAGGGAATAAGGGCGACACG
GAAATGTTGAATACTCATACTCTTCCTTTTTCAATATTATTGAAGCATTTATCAGGGTTATTGTCTCATG
AGCGGATACATATTTGAATGTATTTAGAAAAATAAACAAATAGGGGTTCCGCGCACATTTCCCCGAAAAG
TGCCACCTGACGTC
