>Addgene plasmid #17132 | M78 pIRESpuro-CBP-2xTEV-StrepTag | addgene partial sequence | sequence record 22926 | T7 5'-TAATACGACTCACTATAGGG-3'
GATATCTGCGGCCGCGTCGACGGAATTCGCCCTTTTCGGCGCGCCTGTACAAAGCGGCGGTGGAAGAAGA
ACTTCATCGCCGTGAGCGCCGCCAACCGGTTCAAGAAGATCAGCAGCAGCGGCGCCCTGATCGATGGCGG
CAGCGGCCCCGGCGGCGAGAACCTGTACTTCCAGGGCGCCATCCCCACCACCGAGAACCTGTACTTCCAG
AGCGGCGGCGGCAGCGGCCCCGGCGGCATGGACGAGAAGACCACCGGCTGGCGGGGCGGCCACGTGGTGG
AGGGCCTGGCCGGCGAGCTGGAGCAGCTGCGGGCCCGGCTGGAGCACCACCCCCAGGGCCAGCGGGAGCC
CTAGGGATCCACTAGTAACGGCCGCCAGTGTGCTGGAATTAATTCGCTGTCTGCGAGGGCCAGCTGTTGG
GGTGAGTACTCCCTCTCAAAAGCGGGCATGACTTCTGCGCTAAGATTGTCAGTTTCCAAAAACGAGGAGG
ATTTGATATTCACCTGGCCCGCGGTGATGCCTTTGAGGGTGGCCGCGTCCATCTGGTCAGAAAAGACAAT
CTTTTTGTTGTCAAGCTTGAGGTGTGGCAGGCTTGAGATCTGGCCATACACTTGAGTGACAATGACATCC
ACTTTGCCTTTCTCTCCACAGGTGTCCA
